Addgene plasmid #64155: sgRNA3_NANOG
Purpose: Photoactivatable transcription system. Lentiviral expression of NANOG sgRNA3. Also contains a CMV-puro-t2A-mCherry expression cassette
Depositing lab: Moritoshi Sato. Depositing organization: The University of Tokyo. Publication: CRISPR-Cas9-based Photoactivatable Transcription System. Nihongaki Y, Yamamoto S, Kawano F, Suzuki H, Sato M. Chem Biol. 2015 Feb 19;22(2):169-74. doi: 10.1016/j.chembiol.2014.12.011. Epub 2015 Jan 22. PubMed 25619936.
Backbone
  Vector backbone: pgRNA-humanized
  Backbone manufacturer: Stanley Qi, Addgene plasmid 44248
  Total vector size (bp): 8309
  Vector type: Mammalian Expression, Lentiviral, CRISPR
  Selectable markers: Puromycin
Growth in bacteria
  Bacterial resistance: Ampicillin, 100 μg/mL
  Growth temperature: 37°C
  Growth strain: Stbl3
  Copy number: High Copy
Gene/Insert
  Gene/Insert name: sgRNA3_NANOG (alt name: NANOG)
  gRNA/shRNA sequence: TGGTGTCTTCAGGTTCTGTTGCT
  Species: H. sapiens (human)
  Entrez Gene: NANOG
  Promoter: U6
  Cloning method: Restriction Enzyme; 5′ cloning site BstX1 (not destroyed); 3′ cloning site NotI (not destroyed)
  Sequencing primers: 5′ AAGGAAACTCACCCTAACTG
Terms and licenses: Academic/Nonprofit Terms; Industry Terms: Not Available to Industry
How to cite: sgRNA3_NANOG was a gift from Moritoshi Sato (Addgene plasmid # 64155 ; http://n2t.net/addgene:64155 ; RRID:Addgene_64155)
