[The description below was written by a language model from this plasmid's Addgene catalogue record and the feature table of its GenBank file.]
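Description:
sgRNA3_NANOG is an 8,309 bp lentiviral CRISPR guide-RNA expression plasmid built on the pgRNA-humanized backbone. It was made as a component of a photoactivatable, CRISPR-Cas9-based transcription system. In bacteria it is propagated through a high-copy ColE1/pUC-type origin and selected with ampicillin via the bla gene. The lentiviral framework is HIV-1 derived. A CMV enhancer/promoter sits directly upstream of a truncated 5' LTR and drives the viral genomic transcript in packaging cells. It is followed by the Psi packaging signal, the Rev response element and the cPPT/CTS. A WPRE lies downstream of the payload to enhance transcript expression. A second truncated LTR closes the transfer cassette; the table labels it as a 5' LTR, but its position corresponds to the 3' end of the provirus.

The payload has two transcription units. The first is a U6 Pol III promoter driving a guide targeting human NANOG, fused to the Streptococcus pyogenes Cas9 gRNA scaffold. The catalogue lists the promoter only as U6, and the table annotates no promoter feature, though it does record a mouse U6 primer site just upstream of the scaffold. The guide was cloned between BstXI and NotI sites, which remain intact. The second unit is an internal CMV enhancer/promoter expressing puromycin N-acetyltransferase joined through a T2A peptide to mCherry. Transduced mammalian cells can therefore be both puromycin-selected and identified by red fluorescence from a single transcript. Two loxP sites flank the region spanning the sgRNA and marker cassettes, which in principle allows Cre-mediated excision. The plasmid encodes no Cas9 or light-responsive proteins, so these must come from other constructs. Its role is to direct such components to the NANOG locus for light-controlled activation of the endogenous gene.
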