LOCUS       Exported 8309 bp ds-DNA circular SYN 13-MAY-2021
DEFINITION  Photoactivatable transcription system. Lentiviral expression of
            NANOG sgRNA3. Also contains a CMV-puro-t2A-mCherry expression
            cassette.
ACCESSION   .
VERSION     .
KEYWORDS    sgRNA3_NANOG
SOURCE      synthetic DNA construct
  ORGANISM  synthetic DNA construct
REFERENCE   1 (bases 1 to 8309)
  AUTHORS   Nihongaki Y, Yamamoto S, Kawano F, Suzuki H, Sato M
  TITLE     CRISPR-Cas9-based Photoactivatable Transcription System.
  JOURNAL   Chem Biol. 2015 Feb 19;22(2):169-74. doi:
            10.1016/j.chembiol.2014.12.011. Epub 2015 Jan 22.
  PUBMED    25619936
REFERENCE   2 (bases 1 to 8309)
  AUTHORS   .
  TITLE     Direct Submission
  JOURNAL   Exported May 13, 2021 from SnapGene Server 1.1.58
            http://www.snapgene.com
FEATURES             Location/Qualifiers
     source          1..8309
                     /organism="synthetic DNA construct"
                     /mol_type="other DNA"
     protein_bind    209..242
                     /label=loxP
                     /bound_moiety="Cre recombinase"
                     /note="Cre-mediated recombination occurs in the 8-bp core
                     sequence (GCATACAT)."
     primer_bind     246..266
                     /label=mU6-F
                     /note="Mouse U6 promoter, forward primer"
     misc_RNA        350..425
                     /label=gRNA scaffold
                     /note="guide RNA scaffold for the Streptococcus pyogenes
                     CRISPR/Cas9 system"
     enhancer        550..853
                     /label=CMV enhancer
                     /note="human cytomegalovirus immediate early enhancer"
     promoter        854..1057
                     /label=CMV promoter
                     /note="human cytomegalovirus (CMV) immediate early
                     promoter"
     CDS             1091..1687
                     /codon_start=1
                     /gene="pac from Streptomyces alboniger"
                     /product="puromycin N-acetyltransferase"
                     /label=PuroR
                     /note="confers resistance to puromycin"
                     /translation="MTEYKPTVRLATRDDVPRAVRTLAAAFADYPATRHTVDPDRHIER
                     VTELQELFLTRVGLDIGKVWVADDGAAVAVWTTPESVEAGAVFAEIGPRMAELSGSRLA
                     AQQQMEGLLAPHRPKEPAWFLATVGVSPDHQGKGLGSAVVLPGVEAAERAGVPAFLETS
                     APRNLPFYERLGFTVTADVEVPEGPRTWCMTRKPGA"
     primer_bind     complement(1091..1110)
                     /label=Puro-R
                     /note="Puromycin resistance gene, reverse primer. Also
                     called puro-variant-R"
     primer_bind     1587..1607
                     /label=Puro-F
                     /note="Puromycin resistance gene, forward primer"
     CDS             1697..1750
                     /codon_start=1
                     /product="2A peptide from Thosea asigna virus capsid
                     protein"
                     /label=T2A
                     /note="Eukaryotic ribosomes fail to insert a peptide bond
                     between the Gly and Pro residues, yielding separate
                     polypeptides."
                     /translation="EGRGSLLTCGDVEENPGP"
     regulatory      1757..1766
                     /regulatory_class="other"
                     /note="vertebrate consensus sequence for strong initiation
                     of translation (Kozak, 1987)"
     CDS             1763..2473
                     /codon_start=1
                     /product="monomeric derivative of DsRed fluorescent protein
                     (Shaner et al., 2004)"
                     /label=mCherry
                     /note="mammalian codon-optimized"
                     /translation="MVSKGEEDNMAIIKEFMRFKVHMEGSVNGHEFEIEGEGEGRPYEG
                     TQTAKLKVTKGGPLPFAWDILSPQFMYGSKAYVKHPADIPDYLKLSFPEGFKWERVMNF
                     EDGGVVTVTQDSSLQDGEFIYKVKLRGTNFPSDGPVMQKKTMGWEASSERMYPEDGALK
                     GEIKQRLKLKDGGHYDAEVKTTYKAKKPVQLPGAYNVNIKLDITSHNEDYTIVEQYERA
                     EGRHSTGGMDELYK"
     primer_bind     complement(1908..1926)
                     /label=mCherry-R
                     /note="mCherry, reverse primer"
     primer_bind     2176..2195
                     /label=mCherry-F
                     /note="mCherry, forward primer"
     protein_bind    2493..2526
                     /label=loxP
                     /bound_moiety="Cre recombinase"
                     /note="Cre-mediated recombination occurs in the 8-bp core
                     sequence (GCATACAT)."
     misc_feature    2582..3170
                     /label=WPRE
                     /note="woodchuck hepatitis virus posttranscriptional
                     regulatory element"
     primer_bind     complement(2635..2655)
                     /label=WPRE-R
                     /note="WPRE, reverse primer"
     CDS             complement(3053..3064)
                     /codon_start=1
                     /product="Factor Xa recognition and cleavage site"
                     /label=Factor Xa site
                     /translation="IEGR"
     primer_bind     complement(3173..3189)
                     /label=KS primer
                     /note="common sequencing primer, one of multiple similar
                     variants"
     primer_bind     complement(3174..3190)
                     /label=pBluescriptKS
                     /note="For pBluescript vector"
     LTR             3699..3879
                     /label=5' LTR (truncated)
                     /note="truncated 5' long terminal repeat (LTR) from HIV-1"
     rep_origin      complement(3941..4529)
                     /direction=LEFT
                     /label=ori
                     /note="high-copy-number ColE1/pMB1/pBR322/pUC origin of
                     replication"
     primer_bind     complement(4021..4040)
                     /label=pBR322ori-F
                     /note="pBR322 origin, forward primer"
     CDS             complement(4700..5560)
                     /codon_start=1
                     /gene="bla"
                     /product="beta-lactamase"
                     /label=AmpR
                     /note="confers resistance to ampicillin, carbenicillin, and
                     related antibiotics"
                     /translation="MSIQHFRVALIPFFAAFCLPVFAHPETLVKVKDAEDQLGARVGYI
                     ELDLNSGKILESFRPEERFPMMSTFKVLLCGAVLSRIDAGQEQLGRRIHYSQNDLVEYS
                     PVTEKHLTDGMTVRELCSAAITMSDNTAANLLLTTIGGPKELTAFLHNMGDHVTRLDRW
                     EPELNEAIPNDERDTTMPVAMATTLRKLLTGELLTLASRQQLIDWMEADKVAGPLLRSA
                     LPAGWFIADKSGAGERGSRGIIAALGPDGKPSRIVVIYTTGSQATMDERNRQIAEIGAS
                     LIKHW"
     primer_bind     5323..5342
                     /label=Amp-R
                     /note="Ampicillin resistance gene, reverse primer"
     promoter        complement(5561..5665)
                     /gene="bla"
                     /label=AmpR promoter
     primer_bind     complement(5749..5768)
                     /label=pRS-marker
                     /note="pRS vectors, use to sequence yeast selectable
                     marker"
     enhancer        5940..6319
                     /label=CMV enhancer
                     /note="human cytomegalovirus immediate early enhancer"
     promoter        6321..6519
                     /label=CMV promoter
                     /note="human cytomegalovirus (CMV) immediate early
                     promoter"
     LTR             6537..6717
                     /label=5' LTR (truncated)
                     /note="truncated 5' long terminal repeat (LTR) from HIV-1"
     misc_feature    6764..6889
                     /label=HIV-1 Psi
                     /note="packaging signal of human immunodeficiency virus
                     type 1"
     misc_feature    7388..7621
                     /label=RRE
                     /note="The Rev response element (RRE) of HIV-1 allows for
                     Rev-dependent mRNA export from the nucleus to the
                     cytoplasm."
     CDS             7806..7850
                     /codon_start=1
                     /product="antigenic peptide corresponding to amino acids
                     655 to 669 of the HIV envelope protein gp41 (Lutje Hulsik
                     et al., 2013)"
                     /label=gp41 peptide
                     /note="recognized by the 2H10 single-chain llama nanobody"
                     /translation="KNEQELLELDKWASL"
     misc_feature    8148..8265
                     /label=cPPT/CTS
                     /note="central polypurine tract and central termination
                     sequence of HIV-1"
ORIGIN
        1 gggcccgctc tagagatccg acgcgccatc tctaggcccg cgccggcccc ctcgcacaga
       61 cttgtgggag aagctcggct actcccctgc cccggttaat ttgcatataa tatttcctag
      121 taactataga ggcttaatgt gcgataaaag acagataatc tgttcttttt aatactagct
      181 acattttaca tgataggctt ggatttctat aacttcgtat agcatacatt atacgaagtt
      241 ataaacagca caaaaggaaa ctcaccctaa ctgtaaagta attgtgtgtt ttgagactat
      301 aagtatccct tggagaacca ccttgttggt gtcttcaggt tctgttgctg ttttagagct
      361 agaaatagca agttaaaata aggctagtcc gttatcaact tgaaaaagtg gcaccgagtc
      421 ggtgcttttt ttctcgagta ctaggatcca ttaggcggcc gcgtggataa ccgtattacc
      481 gccatgcatt agttattaat agtaatcaat tacggggtca ttagttcata gcccatatat
      541 ggagttccgc gttacataac ttacggtaaa tggcccgcct ggctgaccgc ccaacgaccc
      601 ccgcccattg acgtcaataa tgacgtatgt tcccatagta acgccaatag ggactttcca
      661 ttgacgtcaa tgggtggagt atttacggta aactgcccac ttggcagtac atcaagtgta
      721 tcatatgcca agtacgcccc ctattgacgt caatgacggt aaatggcccg cctggcatta
      781 tgcccagtac atgaccttat gggactttcc tacttggcag tacatctacg tattagtcat
      841 cgctattacc atggtgatgc ggttttggca gtacatcaat gggcgtggat agcggtttga
      901 ctcacgggga tttccaagtc tccaccccat tgacgtcaat gggagtttgt tttggcacca
      961 aaatcaacgg gactttccaa aatgtcgtaa caactccgcc ccattgacgc aaatgggcgg
     1021 taggcgtgta cggtgggagg tctatataag cagagctggt ttagtgaacc gtcagatccg
     1081 ctagcccacc atgaccgagt acaagcccac ggtgcgcctc gccacccgcg acgacgtccc
     1141 ccgggccgta cgcaccctcg ccgccgcgtt cgccgactac cccgccacgc gccacaccgt
     1201 cgacccggac cgccacatcg agcgggtcac cgagctgcaa gaactcttcc tcacgcgcgt
     1261 cgggctcgac atcggcaagg tgtgggtcgc ggacgacggc gccgcggtgg cggtctggac
     1321 cacgccggag agcgtcgaag cgggggcggt gttcgccgag atcggcccgc gcatggccga
     1381 gttgagcggt tcccggctgg ccgcgcagca acagatggaa ggcctcctgg cgccgcaccg
     1441 gcccaaggag cccgcgtggt tcctggccac cgtcggcgtc tcgcccgacc accagggcaa
     1501 gggtctgggc agcgccgtcg tgctccccgg agtggaggcg gccgagcgcg ccggggtgcc
     1561 cgccttcctg gagacctccg cgccccgcaa cctccccttc tacgagcggc tcggcttcac
     1621 cgtcaccgcc gacgtcgagg tgcccgaagg accgcgcacc tggtgcatga cccgcaagcc
     1681 cggtgccgga tcgggagagg gcagaggaag tctgctaaca tgcggtgacg tcgaggagaa
     1741 tcctggccca ccggtcgcca ccatggtgag caagggcgag gaggataaca tggccatcat
     1801 caaggagttc atgcgcttca aggtgcacat ggagggctcc gtgaacggcc acgagttcga
     1861 gatcgagggc gagggcgagg gccgccccta cgagggcacc cagaccgcca agctgaaggt
     1921 gaccaagggt ggccccctgc ccttcgcctg ggacatcctg tcccctcagt tcatgtacgg
     1981 ctccaaggcc tacgtgaagc accccgccga catccccgac tacttgaagc tgtccttccc
     2041 cgagggcttc aagtgggagc gcgtgatgaa cttcgaggac ggcggcgtgg tgaccgtgac
     2101 ccaggactcc tccctgcagg acggcgagtt catctacaag gtgaagctgc gcggcaccaa
     2161 cttcccctcc gacggccccg taatgcagaa gaagaccatg ggctgggagg cctcctccga
     2221 gcggatgtac cccgaggacg gcgccctgaa gggcgagatc aagcagaggc tgaagctgaa
     2281 ggacggcggc cactacgacg ctgaggtcaa gaccacctac aaggccaaga agcccgtgca
     2341 gctgcccggc gcctacaacg tcaacatcaa gttggacatc acctcccaca acgaggacta
     2401 caccatcgtg gaacagtacg aacgcgccga gggccgccac tccaccggcg gcatggacga
     2461 gctgtacaag taagaattcg tcgagggacc taataacttc gtatagcata cattatacga
     2521 agttatacat gtttaagggt tccggttcca ctaggtacaa ttcgatatca agcttatcga
     2581 taatcaacct ctggattaca aaatttgtga aagattgact ggtattctta actatgttgc
     2641 tccttttacg ctatgtggat acgctgcttt aatgcctttg tatcatgcta ttgcttcccg
     2701 tatggctttc attttctcct ccttgtataa atcctggttg ctgtctcttt atgaggagtt
     2761 gtggcccgtt gtcaggcaac gtggcgtggt gtgcactgtg tttgctgacg caacccccac
     2821 tggttggggc attgccacca cctgtcagct cctttccggg actttcgctt tccccctccc
     2881 tattgccacg gcggaactca tcgccgcctg ccttgcccgc tgctggacag gggctcggct
     2941 gttgggcact gacaattccg tggtgttgtc ggggaaatca tcgtcctttc cttggctgct
     3001 cgcctgtgtt gccacctgga ttctgcgcgg gacgtccttc tgctacgtcc cttcggccct
     3061 caatccagcg gaccttcctt cccgcggcct gctgccggct ctgcggcctc ttccgcgtct
     3121 tcgccttcgc cctcagacga gtcggatctc cctttgggcc gcctccccgc atcgataccg
     3181 tcgacctcga tcgagaccta gaaaaacatg gagcaatcac aagtagcaat acagcagcta
     3241 ccaatgctga ttgtgcctgg ctagaagcac aagaggagga ggaggtgggt tttccagtca
     3301 cacctcaggt acctttaaga ccaatgactt acaaggcagc tgtagatctt agccactttt
     3361 taaaagaaaa ggggggactg gaagggctaa ttcactccca acgaagacaa gatatccttg
     3421 atctgtggat ctaccacaca caaggctact tccctgattg gcagaactac acaccagggc
     3481 cagggatcag atatccactg acctttggat ggtgctacaa gctagtacca gttgagcaag
     3541 agaaggtaga agaagccaat gaaggagaga acacccgctt gttacaccct gtgagcctgc
     3601 atgggatgga tgacccggag agagaagtat tagagtggag gtttgacagc cgcctagcat
     3661 ttcatcacat ggcccgagag ctgcatccgg actgtactgg gtctctctgg ttagaccaga
     3721 tctgagcctg ggagctctct ggctaactag ggaacccact gcttaagcct caataaagct
     3781 tgccttgagt gcttcaagta gtgtgtgccc gtctgttgtg tgactctggt aactagagat
     3841 ccctcagacc cttttagtca gtgtggaaaa tctctagcag catgtgagca aaaggccagc
     3901 aaaaggccag gaaccgtaaa aaggccgcgt tgctggcgtt tttccatagg ctccgccccc
     3961 ctgacgagca tcacaaaaat cgacgctcaa gtcagaggtg gcgaaacccg acaggactat
     4021 aaagatacca ggcgtttccc cctggaagct ccctcgtgcg ctctcctgtt ccgaccctgc
     4081 cgcttaccgg atacctgtcc gcctttctcc cttcgggaag cgtggcgctt tctcatagct
     4141 cacgctgtag gtatctcagt tcggtgtagg tcgttcgctc caagctgggc tgtgtgcacg
     4201 aaccccccgt tcagcccgac cgctgcgcct tatccggtaa ctatcgtctt gagtccaacc
     4261 cggtaagaca cgacttatcg ccactggcag cagccactgg taacaggatt agcagagcga
     4321 ggtatgtagg cggtgctaca gagttcttga agtggtggcc taactacggc tacactagaa
     4381 gaacagtatt tggtatctgc gctctgctga agccagttac cttcggaaaa agagttggta
     4441 gctcttgatc cggcaaacaa accaccgctg gtagcggtgg tttttttgtt tgcaagcagc
     4501 agattacgcg cagaaaaaaa ggatctcaag aagatccttt gatcttttct acggggtctg
     4561 acgctcagtg gaacgaaaac tcacgttaag ggattttggt catgagatta tcaaaaagga
     4621 tcttcaccta gatcctttta aattaaaaat gaagttttaa atcaatctaa agtatatatg
     4681 agtaaacttg gtctgacagt taccaatgct taatcagtga ggcacctatc tcagcgatct
     4741 gtctatttcg ttcatccata gttgcctgac tccccgtcgt gtagataact acgatacggg
     4801 agggcttacc atctggcccc agtgctgcaa tgataccgcg agacccacgc tcaccggctc
     4861 cagatttatc agcaataaac cagccagccg gaagggccga gcgcagaagt ggtcctgcaa
     4921 ctttatccgc ctccatccag tctattaatt gttgccggga agctagagta agtagttcgc
     4981 cagttaatag tttgcgcaac gttgttgcca ttgctacagg catcgtggtg tcacgctcgt
     5041 cgtttggtat ggcttcattc agctccggtt cccaacgatc aaggcgagtt acatgatccc
     5101 ccatgttgtg caaaaaagcg gttagctcct tcggtcctcc gatcgttgtc agaagtaagt
     5161 tggccgcagt gttatcactc atggttatgg cagcactgca taattctctt actgtcatgc
     5221 catccgtaag atgcttttct gtgactggtg agtactcaac caagtcattc tgagaatagt
     5281 gtatgcggcg accgagttgc tcttgcccgg cgtcaatacg ggataatacc gcgccacata
     5341 gcagaacttt aaaagtgctc atcattggaa aacgttcttc ggggcgaaaa ctctcaagga
     5401 tcttaccgct gttgagatcc agttcgatgt aacccactcg tgcacccaac tgatcttcag
     5461 catcttttac tttcaccagc gtttctgggt gagcaaaaac aggaaggcaa aatgccgcaa
     5521 aaaagggaat aagggcgaca cggaaatgtt gaatactcat actcttcctt tttcaatatt
     5581 attgaagcat ttatcagggt tattgtctca tgagcggata catatttgaa tgtatttaga
     5641 aaaataaaca aataggggtt ccgcgcacat ttccccgaaa agtgccacct gacgcttaag
     5701 cggtcgacgg atcgggagat ctcccgatcc cctatggtgc actctcagta caatctgctc
     5761 tgatgccgca tagttaagcc agtatctgct ccctgcttgt gtgttggagg tcgctgagta
     5821 gtgcgcgagc aaaatttaag ctacaacaag gcaaggcttg accgacaatt gcatgaagaa
     5881 tctgcttagg gttaggcgtt ttgcgctgct tcgcgatgta cgggccagat atacgcgttg
     5941 acattgatta ttgactagtt attaatagta atcaattacg gggtcattag ttcatagccc
     6001 atatatggag ttccgcgtta cataacttac ggtaaatggc ccgcctggct gaccgcccaa
     6061 cgacccccgc ccattgacgt caataatgac gtatgttccc atagtaacgc caatagggac
     6121 tttccattga cgtcaatggg tggagtattt acggtaaact gcccacttgg cagtacatca
     6181 agtgtatcat atgccaagta cgccccctat tgacgtcaat gacggtaaat ggcccgcctg
     6241 gcattatgcc cagtacatga ccttatggga ctttcctact tggcagtaca tctacgtatt
     6301 agtcatcgct attaccatgg tgatgcggtt ttggcagtac atcaatgggc gtggatagcg
     6361 gtttgactca cggggatttc caagtctcca ccccattgac gtcaatggga gtttgttttg
     6421 gcaccaaaat caacgggact ttccaaaatg tcgtaacaac tccgccccat tgacgcaaat
     6481 gggcggtagg cgtgtacggt gggaggtcta tataagcagc gcgttttgcc tgtactgggt
     6541 ctctctggtt agaccagatc tgagcctggg agctctctgg ctaactaggg aacccactgc
     6601 ttaagcctca ataaagcttg ccttgagtgc ttcaagtagt gtgtgcccgt ctgttgtgtg
     6661 actctggtaa ctagagatcc ctcagaccct tttagtcagt gtggaaaatc tctagcagtg
     6721 gcgcccgaac agggacttga aagcgaaagg gaaaccagag gagctctctc gacgcaggac
     6781 tcggcttgct gaagcgcgca cggcaagagg cgaggggcgg cgactggtga gtacgccaaa
     6841 aattttgact agcggaggct agaaggagag agatgggtgc gagagcgtca gtattaagcg
     6901 ggggagaatt agatcgcgat gggaaaaaat tcggttaagg ccagggggaa agaaaaaata
     6961 taaattaaaa catatagtat gggcaagcag ggagctagaa cgattcgcag ttaatcctgg
     7021 cctgttagaa acatcagaag gctgtagaca aatactggga cagctacaac catcccttca
     7081 gacaggatca gaagaactta gatcattata taatacagta gcaaccctct attgtgtgca
     7141 tcaaaggata gagataaaag acaccaagga agctttagac aagatagagg aagagcaaaa
     7201 caaaagtaag accaccgcac agcaagcggc cggccgcgct gatcttcaga cctggaggag
     7261 gagatatgag ggacaattgg agaagtgaat tatataaata taaagtagta aaaattgaac
     7321 cattaggagt agcacccacc aaggcaaaga gaagagtggt gcagagagaa aaaagagcag
     7381 tgggaatagg agctttgttc cttgggttct tgggagcagc aggaagcact atgggcgcag
     7441 cgtcaatgac gctgacggta caggccagac aattattgtc tggtatagtg cagcagcaga
     7501 acaatttgct gagggctatt gaggcgcaac agcatctgtt gcaactcaca gtctggggca
     7561 tcaagcagct ccaggcaaga atcctggctg tggaaagata cctaaaggat caacagctcc
     7621 tggggatttg gggttgctct ggaaaactca tttgcaccac tgctgtgcct tggaatgcta
     7681 gttggagtaa taaatctctg gaacagattt ggaatcacac gacctggatg gagtgggaca
     7741 gagaaattaa caattacaca agcttaatac actccttaat tgaagaatcg caaaaccagc
     7801 aagaaaagaa tgaacaagaa ttattggaat tagataaatg ggcaagtttg tggaattggt
     7861 ttaacataac aaattggctg tggtatataa aattattcat aatgatagta ggaggcttgg
     7921 taggtttaag aatagttttt gctgtacttt ctatagtgaa tagagttagg cagggatatt
     7981 caccattatc gtttcagacc cacctcccaa ccccgagggg acccgacagg cccgaaggaa
     8041 tagaagaaga aggtggagag agagacagag acagatccat tcgattagtg aacggatcgg
     8101 cactgcgtgc gccaattctg cagacaaatg gcagtattca tccacaattt taaaagaaaa
     8161 ggggggattg gggggtacag tgcaggggaa agaatagtag acataatagc aacagacata
     8221 caaactaaag aattacaaaa acaaattaca aaaattcaaa attttcgggt ttattacagg
     8281 gacagcagag atccagtttg gttagtacc
//
