>Addgene plasmid #64155 | sgRNA3_NANOG | addgene partial sequence | sequence record 109321 | mU6-F old 5'-cagcacaaaaggaaactcacc-3'
TAAGTATCCCTTGGAGAACCACCTTGTTGGTGTCTTCAGGTTCTGTTGCTGTTTTAGAGCTAGAAATAGC
AAGTTAAAATAAGGCTAGTCCGTTATCAACTTGAAAAAGTGGCACCGAGTCGGTGCTTTTTTTCTCGAGT
ACTAGGATCCATTAGGCGGCCGCGTGGATAACCGTATTACCGCCATGCATTAGTTATTAATAGTAATCAA
TTACGGGGTCATTAGTTCATAGCCCATATATGGAGTTCCGCGTTACATAACTTACGGTAAATGGCCCGCC
TGGCTGACCGCCCAACGACCCCCGCCCATTGACGTCAATAATGACGTATGTTCCCATAGTAACGCCAATA
GGGACTTTCCATTGACGTCAATGGGTGGAGTATTTACGGTAAACTGCCCACTTGGCAGTACATCAAGTGT
ATCATATGCCAAGTACGCCCCCTATTGACGTCAATGACGGTAAATGGCCCGCCTGGCATTATGCCCAGTA
CATGACCTTATGGGACTTTCCTACTTGGCAGTACATCTACGTATTAGTCATCGCTATTACCATGGTGATG
CGGTTTTGGCAGTACATCAATGGGCGTGGATAGCGGTTTGACTCACGGGGATTTCCAAGTCTCCACCCCA
TTGACGTCAATGGGAGTTTGTTTTGGCACCAAAATCAACGGGACTTTCCAAAATGTCGTAACAACTCCGC
CCCATTGACGCAAATGGGCGGTAGGCGTGTACGGTGGGAGGTCTATATAAGCAGAGCTGGTTTAGTGAAC
CGTCAGATCCGCTAGCCCACCATGACCGAGTACAAGCCCACGGTGCGCCTCGCCACCCGCGACGACGTCC
CCCGGGCCGTACGCACCCTCGCCGCCGCGTTCGCCGACTACCCCGCCACGCGCCACACCGTCGA
