>Addgene plasmid #64155 | sgRNA3_NANOG | addgene partial sequence | sequence record 109516 | mCherry-R 5'-TTGGTCACCTTCAGCTTGG-3'
CCTCGATCTCGAACTCGTGGCCGTTCACGGAGCCCTCCATGTGCACCTTGAAGCGCATGAACTCCTTGAT
GATGGCCATGTTATCCTCCTCGCCCTTGCTCACCATGGTGGCGACCGGTGGGCCAGGATTCTCCTCGACG
TCACCGCATGTTAGCAGACTTCCTCTGCCCTCTCCCGATCCGGCACCGGGCTTGCGGGTCATGCACCAGG
TGCGCGGTCCTTCGGGCACCTCGACGTCGGCGGTGACGGTGAAGCCGAGCCGCTCGTAGAAGGGGAGGTT
GCGGGGCGCGGAGGTCTCCAGGAAGGCGGGCACCCCGGCGCGCTCGGCCGCCTCCACTCCGGGGAGCACG
ACGGCGCTGCCCAGACCCTTGCCCTGGTGGTCGGGCGAGACGCCGACGGTGGCCAGGAACCACGCGGGCT
CCTTGGGCCGGTGCGGCGCCAGGAGGCCTTCCATCTGTTGCTGCGCGGCCAGCCGGGAACCGCTCAACTC
GGCCATGCGCGGGCCGATCTCGGCGAACACCGCCCCCGCTTCGACGCTCTCCGGCGTGGTCCAGACCGCC
ACCGCGGCGCCGTCGTCCGCGACCCACACCTTGCCGATGTCGAGCCCGACGCGCGTGAGGAAGAGTTCTT
GCAGCTCGGTGACCCGCTCGATGTGGCGGTCCGGGTCGACGGTGTGGCGCGTGGCGGGGTAGTCGGCGAA
CGCGGCGGCGAGGGTGCGTACGGCCCGGGGGACGTCGTCGCGGGTGGCGAGGCGCACCGTGGGCTTGTAC
TCGGTCATGGTGGGCTAGCGGATCTGACGGTTCACTAAACCAGCTCTGCTTATATAGACCTCCCACCGTA
CACGCCTACCGCCCATTTGC
